Addgene plasmid #80244: non-targeting control gRNA (BRDN0001146060)
Purpose: 3rd generation lentiviral gRNA plasmid, non-targeting control gRNA
Depositing lab: John Doench & David Root. Depositing organization: Broad Institute. Publication: Optimized sgRNA design to maximize activity and minimize off-target effects of CRISPR-Cas9. Doench JG, Fusi N, Sullender M, Hegde M, Vaimberg EW, Donovan KF, Smith I, Tothova Z, Wilen C, Orchard R, Virgin HW, Listgarten J, Root DE. Nat Biotechnol. 2016 Jan 18. doi: 10.1038/nbt.3437. PubMed 26780180.
Backbone
  Vector backbone: lentiGuide-Puro
  Backbone manufacturer: Zhang Lab (Addgene plasmid # 52963)
  Vector type: Mammalian Expression, Lentiviral, CRISPR
  Selectable markers: Puromycin
Growth in bacteria
  Bacterial resistance: Ampicillin, 100 μg/mL
  Growth temperature: 37°C
  Growth strain: DH5alpha
  Copy number: High Copy
Gene/Insert
  Gene/Insert name: Non-targeting control gRNA
  gRNA/shRNA sequence: GATTCATACTAAACACTCTA
  Species: H. sapiens (human)
  Promoter: hU6
  Cloning method: Unknown
  Sequencing primers: 5′ U6-F; 3′ pS2-R
Terms and licenses: Academic/Nonprofit Terms; Industry Terms: Not Available to Industry
How to cite: non-targeting control gRNA (BRDN0001146060) was a gift from John Doench & David Root (Addgene plasmid # 80244 ; http://n2t.net/addgene:80244 ; RRID:Addgene_80244)
