[The description below was written by a language model from this plasmid's Addgene catalogue record and pLannotate feature annotations shown in this document.]
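Description:
The non-targeting control gRNA plasmid (BRDN0001146060) is a third-generation lentiviral guide RNA vector built on the lentiGuide-Puro backbone and intended for CRISPR-Cas9 experiments in mammalian cells. It is propagated in E. coli as a high-copy plasmid through a ColE1/pUC-type origin and selected with ampicillin via the β-lactamase gene. The backbone also carries an f1 origin, an SV40 origin and poly(A) signal, and remnants of a lac/T7/T3 cloning region.

The viral genome is driven by an RSV promoter fused to a truncated HIV-1 5' LTR, which makes transcription in packaging cells Tat-independent. This is followed by the Ψ packaging signal with a gag fragment, the Rev response element for nuclear export of the full-length RNA, and a cPPT/CTS element that aids nuclear import in transduced cells. The genome ends in a ΔU3 self-inactivating 3' LTR. Two expression units sit between the LTRs. A human U6 RNA polymerase III promoter transcribes a 20-nucleotide spacer joined to the Streptococcus pyogenes Cas9 guide scaffold. An EF-1α promoter with its first intron drives puromycin N-acetyltransferase, and a WPRE downstream enhances transcript expression. No Cas9 coding sequence is annotated, so the nuclease must be supplied separately, for example from a Cas9-expressing cell line.

The guide is catalogued as non-targeting, with human listed as the species. The plasmid therefore serves as a negative control alongside gene-targeting guides in the same backbone. It lets the effects of transduction, puromycin selection and guide/Cas9 expression be distinguished from the consequences of on-target editing.
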