Features (pLannotate 1.2.2; 29 found; start..end, strand, type, name):
     14..80      +  CDS            small t antigen (fragment): SV40 (simian virus 40) small t antigen
    106..317     +  promoter       EF-1α core promoter: core promoter for human elongation factor EF-1α
    318..1256    +  intron         EF-1α intron A: intron upstream of the start codon of human EF-1α
   1278..1877    +  CDS            PuroR (fragment): puromycin N-acetyltransferase; pac from Streptomyces; confers resistance to puromycin
   1893..2481    +  misc_feature   WPRE: woodchuck hepatitis virus posttranscriptional regulatory element
   2532..2551    +  misc_feature   cPPT/CTS (fragment): central polypurine tract and central termination sequence of HIV-1
   2553..2786    +  LTR            3' LTR (ΔU3): self-inactivating 3' long terminal repeat (LTR) from HIV-1
   2864..2985    +  polyA_signal   SV40 poly(A) signal: SV40 polyadenylation signal
   3025..3160    +  rep_origin     SV40 ori: SV40 origin of replication
   3181..3199    -  promoter       T7 promoter: promoter for bacteriophage T7 RNA polymerase
   3207..3362    +  CDS            lacZα (fragment): LacZα fragment of β-galactosidase; lacZ fragment
   3367..3795    +  rep_origin     f1 ori (sequence partly withheld): f1 bacteriophage origin of replication; arrow indicates direction of (+) strand synthesis
   3848..3952    +  promoter       AmpR promoter: bla
   3953..4813    +  CDS            AmpR: β-lactamase; bla; confers resistance to ampicillin, carbenicillin, and related antibiotics
   4984..5572    +  rep_origin     ori: high-copy-number ColE1/pMB1/pBR322/pUC origin of replication
   5755..5847    +  CDS            lacI (fragment): lac repressor; lacI; The lac repressor binds to the lac operator to inhibit transcription in E. coli. This inhibition can be relieved by adding lactose or isopropyl-β-D-thiogalactopyranoside (IPTG).
   5860..5881    +  protein_bind   CAP binding site: CAP binding activates transcription in the presence of cAMP. E. coli catabolite activator protein
   5896..5926    +  promoter       lac promoter: promoter for the E. coli lac operon
   5934..5950    +  protein_bind   lac operator: The lac repressor binds to the lac operator to inhibit transcription in E. coli. This inhibition can be relieved by adding lactose or isopropyl-β-D-thiogalactopyranoside (IPTG). lac repressor encoded by lacI
   5995..6013    +  promoter       T3 promoter: promoter for bacteriophage T3 RNA polymerase
   6041..6267    +  promoter       RSV promoter: Rous sarcoma virus enhancer/promoter
   6268..6448    +  LTR            5' LTR (truncated): truncated 5' long terminal repeat (LTR) from HIV-1
   6495..6620    +  misc_feature   HIV-1 Ψ: packaging signal of human immunodeficiency virus type 1
   6604..6967    +  CDS            HIV-1 gag (fragment): gag protein from human immunodeficiency virus 1; gag
   7113..7346    +  misc_feature   RRE: The Rev response element (RRE) of HIV-1 allows for Rev-dependent mRNA export from the nucleus to the cytoplasm.
   7723..7749    +  CDS            Rev (fragment): human immunodeficiency virus 1 (HIV-1) Rev protein; rev; enhances nuclear export of unspliced and incompletely spliced viral mRNAs
   7753..7993    +  promoter       U6 promoter: RNA polymerase III promoter for human U6 snRNA
   8023..8098    +  misc_RNA       gRNA scaffold: guide RNA scaffold for the Streptococcus pyogenes CRISPR/Cas9 system
   8154..8271    +  misc_feature   cPPT/CTS: central polypurine tract and central termination sequence of HIV-1
>Addgene plasmid #80244 | non-targeting control gRNA (BRDN0001146060) | depositor full sequence | sequence record 150966 | Full Sequence
CCCGGGTGCAAAGATGGATAAAGTTTTAAACAGAGAGGAATCTTTGCAGCTAATGGACCTTCTAGGTCTT
GAAAGGAGTGGGAATTGGCTCCGGTGCCCGTCAGTGGGCAGAGCGCACATCGCCCACAGTCCCCGAGAAG
TTGGGGGGAGGGGTCGGCAATTGATCCGGTGCCTAGAGAAGGTGGCGCGGGGTAAACTGGGAAAGTGATG
TCGTGTACTGGCTCCGCCTTTTTCCCGAGGGTGGGGGAGAACCGTATATAAGTGCAGTAGTCGCCGTGAA
CGTTCTTTTTCGCAACGGGTTTGCCGCCAGAACACAGGTAAGTGCCGTGTGTGGTTCCCGCGGGCCTGGC
CTCTTTACGGGTTATGGCCCTTGCGTGCCTTGAATTACTTCCACCTGGCTGCAGTACGTGATTCTTGATC
CCGAGCTTCGGGTTGGAAGTGGGTGGGAGAGTTCGAGGCCTTGCGCTTAAGGAGCCCCTTCGCCTCGTGC
TTGAGTTGAGGCCTGGCCTGGGCGCTGGGGCCGCCGCGTGCGAATCTGGTGGCACCTTCGCGCCTGTCTC
GCTGCTTTCGATAAGTCTCTAGCCATTTAAAATTTTTGATGACCTGCTGCGACGCTTTTTTTCTGGCAAG
ATAGTCTTGTAAATGCGGGCCAAGATCTGCACACTGGTATTTCGGTTTTTGGGGCCGCGGGCGGCGACGG
GGCCCGTGCGTCCCAGCGCACATGTTCGGCGAGGCGGGGCCTGCGAGCGCGGCCACCGAGAATCGGACGG
GGGTAGTCTCAAGCTGGCCGGCCTGCTCTGGTGCCTGGCCTCGCGCCGCCGTGTATCGCCCCGCCCTGGG
CGGCAAGGCTGGCCCGGTCGGCACCAGTTGCGTGAGCGGAAAGATGGCCGCTTCCCGGCCCTGCTGCAGG
GAGCTCAAAATGGAGGACGCGGCGCTCGGGAGAGCGGGCGGGTGAGTCACCCACACAAAGGAAAAGGGCC
TTTCCGTCCTCAGCCGTCGCTTCATGTGACTCCACGGAGTACCGGGCGCCGTCCAGGCACCTCGATTAGT
TCTCGAGCTTTTGGAGTACGTCGTCTTTAGGTTGGGGGGAGGGGTTTTATGCGATGGAGTTTCCCCACAC
TGAGTGGGTGGAGACTGAAGTTAGGCCAGCTTGGCACTTGATGTAATTCTCCTTGGAATTTGCCCTTTTT
GAGTTTGGATCTTGGTTCATTCTCAAGCCTCAGACAGTGGTTCAAAGTTTTTTTCTTCCATTTCAGGTGT
CGTGACGTACGGCCACCATGACCGAGTACAAGCCCACGGTGCGCCTCGCCACCCGCGACGACGTCCCCAG
GGCCGTACGCACCCTCGCCGCCGCGTTCGCCGACTACCCCGCCACGCGCCACACCGTCGATCCGGACCGC
CACATCGAGCGGGTCACCGAGCTGCAAGAACTCTTCCTCACGCGCGTCGGGCTCGACATCGGCAAGGTGT
GGGTCGCGGACGACGGCGCCGCCGTGGCGGTCTGGACCACGCCGGAGAGCGTCGAAGCGGGGGCGGTGTT
CGCCGAGATCGGCCCGCGCATGGCCGAGTTGAGCGGTTCCCGGCTGGCCGCGCAGCAACAGATGGAAGGC
CTCCTGGCGCCGCACCGGCCCAAGGAGCCCGCGTGGTTCCTGGCCACCGTCGGAGTCTCGCCCGACCACC
AGGGCAAGGGTCTGGGCAGCGCCGTCGTGCTCCCCGGAGTGGAGGCGGCCGAGCGCGCCGGGGTGCCCGC
CTTCCTGGAGACCTCCGCGCCCCGCAACCTCCCCTTCTACGAGCGGCTCGGCTTCACCGTCACCGCCGAC
GTCGAGGTGCCCGAAGGACCGCGCACCTGGTGCATGACCCGCAAGCCCGGTGCCTGAACGCGTTAAGTCG
ACAATCAACCTCTGGATTACAAAATTTGTGAAAGATTGACTGGTATTCTTAACTATGTTGCTCCTTTTAC
GCTATGTGGATACGCTGCTTTAATGCCTTTGTATCATGCTATTGCTTCCCGTATGGCTTTCATTTTCTCC
TCCTTGTATAAATCCTGGTTGCTGTCTCTTTATGAGGAGTTGTGGCCCGTTGTCAGGCAACGTGGCGTGG
TGTGCACTGTGTTTGCTGACGCAACCCCCACTGGTTGGGGCATTGCCACCACCTGTCAGCTCCTTTCCGG
GACTTTCGCTTTCCCCCTCCCTATTGCCACGGCGGAACTCATCGCCGCCTGCCTTGCCCGCTGCTGGACA
GGGGCTCGGCTGTTGGGCACTGACAATTCCGTGGTGTTGTCGGGGAAATCATCGTCCTTTCCTTGGCTGC
TCGCCTGTGTTGCCACCTGGATTCTGCGCGGGACGTCCTTCTGCTACGTCCCTTCGGCCCTCAATCCAGC
GGACCTTCCTTCCCGCGGCCTGCTGCCGGCTCTGCGGCCTCTTCCGCGTCTTCGCCTTCGCCCTCAGACG
AGTCGGATCTCCCTTTGGGCCGCCTCCCCGCGTCGACTTTAAGACCAATGACTTACAAGGCAGCTGTAGA
TCTTAGCCACTTTTTAAAAGAAAAGGGGGGACTGGAAGGGCTAATTCACTCCCAACGAAGACAAGATCTG
CTTTTTGCTTGTACTGGGTCTCTCTGGTTAGACCAGATCTGAGCCTGGGAGCTCTCTGGCTAACTAGGGA
ACCCACTGCTTAAGCCTCAATAAAGCTTGCCTTGAGTGCTTCAAGTAGTGTGTGCCCGTCTGTTGTGTGA
CTCTGGTAACTAGAGATCCCTCAGACCCTTTTAGTCAGTGTGGAAAATCTCTAGCAGTACGTATAGTAGT
TCATGTCATCTTATTATTCAGTATTTATAACTTGCAAAGAAATGAATATCAGAGAGTGAGAGGAACTTGT
TTATTGCAGCTTATAATGGTTACAAATAAAGCAATAGCATCACAAATTTCACAAATAAAGCATTTTTTTC
ACTGCATTCTAGTTGTGGTTTGTCCAAACTCATCAATGTATCTTATCATGTCTGGCTCTAGCTATCCCGC
CCCTAACTCCGCCCATCCCGCCCCTAACTCCGCCCAGTTCCGCCCATTCTCCGCCCCATGGCTGACTAAT
TTTTTTTATTTATGCAGAGGCCGAGGCCGCCTCGGCCTCTGAGCTATTCCAGAAGTAGTGAGGAGGCTTT
TTTGGAGGCCTAGGGACGTACCCAATTCGCCCTATAGTGAGTCGTATTACGCGCGCTCACTGGCCGTCGT
TTTACAACGTCGTGACTGGGAAAACCCTGGCGTTACCCAACTTAATCGCCTTGCAGCACATCCCCCTTTC
GCCAGCTGGCGTAATAGCGAAGAGGCCCGCACCGATCGCCCTTCCCAACAGTTGCGCAGCCTGAATGGCG
AATGGG
[124 nt withheld, positions 3367-3490]
C
[91 nt withheld, positions 3492-3582]
A
[49 nt withheld, positions 3584-3632]
CCTTTGACGTTGGAGTCCACGTTCTTT
[37 nt withheld, positions 3660-3696]
ACCCTATCTCGGTCTATTCTTTTGATTTATAAGGGATTTTGCCGATTTCGGCCTATTGGTTAAAAAATGA
GCTGATTTAACAAAAATTTAACGCGAATTTTAACAAAATATTAACGCTTACAATTTAGGTGGCACTTTTC
GGGGAAATGTGCGCGGAACCCCTATTTGTTTATTTTTCTAAATACATTCAAATATGTATCCGCTCATGAG
ACAATAACCCTGATAAATGCTTCAATAATATTGAAAAAGGAAGAGTATGAGTATTCAACATTTCCGTGTC
GCCCTTATTCCCTTTTTTGCGGCATTTTGCCTTCCTGTTTTTGCTCACCCAGAAACGCTGGTGAAAGTAA
AAGATGCTGAAGATCAGTTGGGTGCACGAGTGGGTTACATCGAACTGGATCTCAACAGCGGTAAGATCCT
TGAGAGTTTTCGCCCCGAAGAACGTTTTCCAATGATGAGCACTTTTAAAGTTCTGCTATGTGGCGCGGTA
TTATCCCGTATTGACGCCGGGCAAGAGCAACTCGGTCGCCGCATACACTATTCTCAGAATGACTTGGTTG
AGTACTCACCAGTCACAGAAAAGCATCTTACGGATGGCATGACAGTAAGAGAATTATGCAGTGCTGCCAT
AACCATGAGTGATAACACTGCGGCCAACTTACTTCTGACAACGATCGGAGGACCGAAGGAGCTAACCGCT
TTTTTGCACAACATGGGGGATCATGTAACTCGCCTTGATCGTTGGGAACCGGAGCTGAATGAAGCCATAC
CAAACGACGAGCGTGACACCACGATGCCTGTAGCAATGGCAACAACGTTGCGCAAACTATTAACTGGCGA
ACTACTTACTCTAGCTTCCCGGCAACAATTAATAGACTGGATGGAGGCGGATAAAGTTGCAGGACCACTT
CTGCGCTCGGCCCTTCCGGCTGGCTGGTTTATTGCTGATAAATCTGGAGCCGGTGAGCGTGGGTCTCGCG
GTATCATTGCAGCACTGGGGCCAGATGGTAAGCCCTCCCGTATCGTAGTTATCTACACGACGGGGAGTCA
GGCAACTATGGATGAACGAAATAGACAGATCGCTGAGATAGGTGCCTCACTGATTAAGCATTGGTAACTG
TCAGACCAAGTTTACTCATATATACTTTAGATTGATTTAAAACTTCATTTTTAATTTAAAAGGATCTAGG
TGAAGATCCTTTTTGATAATCTCATGACCAAAATCCCTTAACGTGAGTTTTCGTTCCACTGAGCGTCAGA
CCCCGTAGAAAAGATCAAAGGATCTTCTTGAGATCCTTTTTTTCTGCGCGTAATCTGCTGCTTGCAAACA
AAAAAACCACCGCTACCAGCGGTGGTTTGTTTGCCGGATCAAGAGCTACCAACTCTTTTTCCGAAGGTAA
CTGGCTTCAGCAGAGCGCAGATACCAAATACTGTTCTTCTAGTGTAGCCGTAGTTAGGCCACCACTTCAA
GAACTCTGTAGCACCGCCTACATACCTCGCTCTGCTAATCCTGTTACCAGTGGCTGCTGCCAGTGGCGAT
AAGTCGTGTCTTACCGGGTTGGACTCAAGACGATAGTTACCGGATAAGGCGCAGCGGTCGGGCTGAACGG
GGGGTTCGTGCACACAGCCCAGCTTGGAGCGAACGACCTACACCGAACTGAGATACCTACAGCGTGAGCT
ATGAGAAAGCGCCACGCTTCCCGAAGGGAGAAAGGCGGACAGGTATCCGGTAAGCGGCAGGGTCGGAACA
GGAGAGCGCACGAGGGAGCTTCCAGGGGGAAACGCCTGGTATCTTTATAGTCCTGTCGGGTTTCGCCACC
TCTGACTTGAGCGTCGATTTTTGTGATGCTCGTCAGGGGGGCGGAGCCTATGGAAAAACGCCAGCAACGC
GGCCTTTTTACGGTTCCTGGCCTTTTGCTGGCCTTTTGCTCACATGTTCTTTCCTGCGTTATCCCCTGAT
TCTGTGGATAACCGTATTACCGCCTTTGAGTGAGCTGATACCGCTCGCCGCAGCCGAACGACCGAGCGCA
GCGAGTCAGTGAGCGAGGAAGCGGAAGAGCGCCCAATACGCAAACCGCCTCTCCCCGCGCGTTGGCCGAT
TCATTAATGCAGCTGGCACGACAGGTTTCCCGACTGGAAAGCGGGCAGTGAGCGCAACGCAATTAATGTG
AGTTAGCTCACTCATTAGGCACCCCAGGCTTTACACTTTATGCTTCCGGCTCGTATGTTGTGTGGAATTG
TGAGCGGATAACAATTTCACACAGGAAACAGCTATGACCATGATTACGCCAAGCGCGCAATTAACCCTCA
CTAAAGGGAACAAAAGCTGGAGCTGCAAGCTTAATGTAGTCTTATGCAATACTCTTGTAGTCTTGCAACA
TGGTAACGATGAGTTAGCAACATGCCTTACAAGGAGAGAAAAAGCACCGTGCATGCCGATTGGTGGAAGT
AAGGTGGTACGATCGTGCCTTATTAGGAAGGCAACAGACGGGTCTGACATGGATTGGACGAACCACTGAA
TTGCCGCATTGCAGAGATATTGTATTTAAGTGCCTAGCTCGATACATAAACGGGTCTCTCTGGTTAGACC
AGATCTGAGCCTGGGAGCTCTCTGGCTAACTAGGGAACCCACTGCTTAAGCCTCAATAAAGCTTGCCTTG
AGTGCTTCAAGTAGTGTGTGCCCGTCTGTTGTGTGACTCTGGTAACTAGAGATCCCTCAGACCCTTTTAG
TCAGTGTGGAAAATCTCTAGCAGTGGCGCCCGAACAGGGACTTGAAAGCGAAAGGGAAACCAGAGGAGCT
CTCTCGACGCAGGACTCGGCTTGCTGAAGCGCGCACGGCAAGAGGCGAGGGGCGGCGACTGGTGAGTACG
CCAAAAATTTTGACTAGCGGAGGCTAGAAGGAGAGAGATGGGTGCGAGAGCGTCAGTATTAAGCGGGGGA
GAATTAGATCGCGATGGGAAAAAATTCGGTTAAGGCCAGGGGGAAAGAAAAAATATAAATTAAAACATAT
AGTATGGGCAAGCAGGGAGCTAGAACGATTCGCAGTTAATCCTGGCCTGTTAGAAACATCAGAAGGCTGT
AGACAAATACTGGGACAGCTACAACCATCCCTTCAGACAGGATCAGAAGAACTTAGATCATTATATAATA
CAGTAGCAACCCTCTATTGTGTGCATCAAAGGATAGAGATAAAAGACACCAAGGAAGCTTTAGACAAGAT
AGAGGAAGAGCAAAACAAAAGTAAGACCACCGCACAGCAAGCGGCCGCTGATCTTCAGACCTGGAGGAGG
AGATATGAGGGACAATTGGAGAAGTGAATTATATAAATATAAAGTAGTAAAAATTGAACCATTAGGAGTA
GCACCCACCAAGGCAAAGAGAAGAGTGGTGCAGAGAGAAAAAAGAGCAGTGGGAATAGGAGCTTTGTTCC
TTGGGTTCTTGGGAGCAGCAGGAAGCACTATGGGCGCAGCGTCAATGACGCTGACGGTACAGGCCAGACA
ATTATTGTCTGGTATAGTGCAGCAGCAGAACAATTTGCTGAGGGCTATTGAGGCGCAACAGCATCTGTTG
CAACTCACAGTCTGGGGCATCAAGCAGCTCCAGGCAAGAATCCTGGCTGTGGAAAGATACCTAAAGGATC
AACAGCTCCTGGGGATTTGGGGTTGCTCTGGAAAACTCATTTGCACCACTGCTGTGCCTTGGAATGCTAG
TTGGAGTAATAAATCTCTGGAACAGATTTGGAATCACACGACCTGGATGGAGTGGGACAGAGAAATTAAC
AATTACACAAGCTTAATACACTCCTTAATTGAAGAATCGCAAAACCAGCAAGAAAAGAATGAACAAGAAT
TATTGGAATTAGATAAATGGGCAAGTTTGTGGAATTGGTTTAACATAACAAATTGGCTGTGGTATATAAA
ATTATTCATAATGATAGTAGGAGGCTTGGTAGGTTTAAGAATAGTTTTTGCTGTACTTTCTATAGTGAAT
AGAGTTAGGCAGGGATATTCACCATTATCGTTTCAGACCCACCTCCCAACCCCGAGGGGACCCAGAGAGG
GCCTATTTCCCATGATTCCTTCATATTTGCATATACGATACAAGGCTGTTAGAGAGATAATTAGAATTAA
TTTGACTGTAAACACAAAGATATTAGTACAAAATACGTGACGTAGAAAGTAATAATTTCTTGGGTAGTTT
GCAGTTTTAAAATTATGTTTTAAAATGGACTATCATATGCTTACCGTAACTTGAAAGTATTTCGATTTCT
TGGCTTTATATATCTTGTGGAAAGGACGAAACACCGGATTCATACTAAACACTCTAGTTTTAGAGCTAGA
AATAGCAAGTTAAAATAAGGCTAGTCCGTTATCAACTTGAAAAAGTGGCACCGAGTCGGTGCTTTTTTAA
GCTTGGCGTAACTAGATCTTGAGACAAATGGCAGTATTCATCCACAATTTTAAAAGAAAAGGGGGGATTG
GGGGGTACAGTGCAGGGGAAAGAATAGTAGACATAATAGCAACAGACATACAAACTAAAGAATTACAAAA
ACAAATTACAAAAATTCAAAATTTTCGGGTTTATTACAGGGACAGCAGAGATCCACTTTGGCGCCGGCTC
GAGGGGG
