>Addgene plasmid #80244 | non-targeting control gRNA (BRDN0001146060) | depositor partial sequence | sequence record 150967 | Target Sequence
GATTCATACTAAACACTCTA
