>Addgene plasmid #80244 | non-targeting control gRNA (BRDN0001146060) | addgene partial sequence | sequence record 189148 | hU6-F
TAGAAAGTAATAATTTCTTGGGTAGTTTGCAGTTTTAAAATTATGTTTTAAAATGGACTATCATATGCTT
ACCGTAACTTGAAAGTATTTCGATTTCTTGGCTTTATATATCTTGTGGAAAGGACGAAACACCGGATTCA
TACTAAACACTCTAGTTTTAGAGCTAGAAATAGCAAGTTAAAATAAGGCTAGTCCGTTATCAACTTGAAA
AAGTGGCACCGAGTCGGTGCTTTTTTAAGCTTGGCGTAACTAGATCTTGAGACAAATGGCAGTATTCATC
CACAATTTTAAAAGAAAAGGGGGGATTGGGGGGTACAGTGCAGGGGAAAGAATAGTAGACATAATAGCAA
CAGACATACAAACTAAAGAATTACAAAAACAAATTACAAAAATTCAAAATTTTCGGGTTTATTACAGGGA
CAGCAGAGATCCACTTTGGCGCCGGCTCGAGGGGGCCCGGGTGCAAAGATGGATAAAGTTTTAAACAGAG
AGGAATCTTTGCAGCTAATGGACCTTCTAGGTCTTGAAAGGAGTGGGAATTGGCTCCGGTGCCCGTCAGT
GGGCAGAGCG
